>Addgene plasmid #58743 | pMRX-IP/Venus-mULK1 | depositor partial sequence | sequence record 90870 | pMRX-IP/Venus-mULK1 sequence 3015 bps
AGTGACAAGAAGAACCTTGCCAAGTCCCAAACACTGCTGGGAAAGGAAATCAAAATCCTGAAGGAACTAA
AGCACGAAAACATCGTGGCGCTGTATGACTTCCAGGAAATGGCTAATTCTGTCTACCTGGTCATGGAGTA
TTGTAATGGTGGAGACCTGGCTGACTACCTGCACACTATGCGCACACTGAGTGAAGACACTGTCAGGCTT
TTCCTACAGCAGATCGCTGGCGCCATGCGGCTGCTGCACAGCAAGGGCATCATCCACCGGGACCTGAAGC
CCCAGAACATCCTGCTGTCCAACCCTGGGGGCCGCCGGGCCAACCCCAGCAACATCCGAGTCAAGATTGC
TGACTTTGGATTCGCTCGGTACCTCCAGAGCAACATGATGGCGGCCACACTCTGTGGTTCTCCTATGTAC
ATGGCTCCTGAGGTCATTATGTCCCAGCACTACGATGGAAAGGCTGACCTGTGGAGCATTGGCACCATTG
TCTACCAGTGTCTGACAGGGAAGGCCCCTTTTCAGGCCAGCAGCCCTCAGGATTTGCGCCTGTTTTATGA
GAAGAACAAGACACTAGTTCCTGCCATCCCCCGGGAGACATCAGCTCCCCTGCGGCAGCTGCTCCTGGCT
CTGTTGCAGCGGAACCACAAGGACCGCATGGACTTTGATGAATTTTTCCACCACCCTTTCTTGGATGCCA
GCACCCCCATCAAGAAATCCCCACCTGTGCCTGTGCCCTCATATCCAAGCTCAGGGTCTGGCAGCAGCTC
CAGCAGCAGCTCTGCCTCCCACCTGGCCTCTCCACCGTCCCTGGGGGAGATGCCACAGCTACAGAAGACC
CTTACCTCCCCAGCCGATGCTGCTGGCTTTCTTCAGGGCTCCCGGGACTCTGGTGGCAGCAGCAAAGACT
CCTGTGACACAGATGACTTTGTCATGGTCCCAGCCCAGTTTCCAGGTGATCTAGTTGCTGAGGCAGCCAG
TGCCAAGCCCCCACCTGATAGCCTGCTGTGTAGTGGGAGCTCATTGGTGGCCTCTGCTGGCCTAGAGAGC
CACGGCCGTACCCCCTCTCCCTCTCCGACCTGCAGCAGCTCTCCCAGCCCCTCTGGCCGGCCTGGCCCCT
TCTCCAGCAACAGGTACGGTGCCTCGGTCCCCATTCCTGTCCCCACTCAGGTGCACAATTACCAGCGCAT
CGAGCAAAACCTGCAATCGCCCACTCAACAGCAGACAGCCCGGTCCTCTGCCATCCGAAGGTCAGGGAGC
ACCAGCCCCCTGGGCTTTGGCCGGGCCAGCCCATCACCCCCCTCCCACACCGATGGGGCCATGCTGGCCA
GGAAGCTGTCACTTGGAGGTGGCCGTCCCTACACACCTTCTCCCCAAGTGGGAACCATCCCAGAGCGACC
CAGCTGGAGCAGAGTGCCCTCCCCACAAGGAGCTGATGTGCGGGTTGGCAGGTCACCACGACCCGGTTCC
TCTGTGCCTGAGCACTCTCCAAGAACCACTGGGCTGGGCTGCCGCCTGCACAGTGCCCCTAACCTGTCCG
ACTTCCATGTTGTGCGTCCCAAGCTGCCTAAGCCCCCAACAGACCCACTGGGAGCCACCTTTAGCCCACC
CCAGACCAGCGCACCCCAGCCATGCCCAGGGCTACAGTCTTGCCGGCCACTGCGTGGCTCACCTAAGCTG
CCTGACTTCCTACAGCGGAGTCCCCTACCCCCCATCCTAGGCTCTCCTACCAAGGCCGGGCCCTCCTTTG
ACTTCCCCAAAACCCCCAGCTCTCAGAATTTGCTGACCCTGTTGGCTAGGCAGGGGGTAGTAATGACACC
ACCTCGGAACCGTACACTGCCTGACCTCTCCGAGGCCAGTCCTTTCCATGGCCAGCAGCTGGGCTCTGGC
CTTCGGCCCGCTGAAGACACCCGGGGTCCCTTTGGACGGTCCTTCAGCACCAGCCGCATTACGGACCTGC
TGCTTAAGGCTGCATTTGGGACTCAGGCCTCTGACTCAGGCAGCACAGACAGCCTACAGGAGAAACCTAT
GGAGATTGCTCCCTCTGCTGGCTTTGGAGGGACTCTGCATCCAGGAGCTCGTGGTGGAGGGGCCAGCAGC
CCAGCACCTGTGGTATTTACTGTAGGCTCCCCACCCAGTGGTGCCACCCCACCCCAGAGTACCCGTACCA
GAATGTTCTCAGTGGGCTCTTCCAGCTCCCTGGGCTCTACTGGCTCCTCCTCTGCCCGCCACTTAGTGCC
TGGGGCCTGTGGAGAGGCCCCGGAGCTTTCTGCCCCAGGCCACTGCTGTAGCCTTGCTGACCCCCTTGCT
GCCAACTTGGAGGGGGCTGTGACCTTCGAGGCTCCTGACCTCCCAGAGGAGACCCTCATGGAGCAAGAGC
ACACGGAAACCCTACACAGTCTGCGCTTCACACTAGCGTTTGCACAGCAAGTTCTGGAGATTGCAGCCCT
GAAGGGAAGTGCCAGTGAGGCCGCCGGTGGCCCTGAGTACCAGCTCCAGGAAAGTGTGGTGGCTGACCAG
ATCAGTCAGTTGAGCCGAGAGTGGGGCTTTGCAGAGCAACTGGTTCTGTACTTGAAGGTGGCTGAGCTGC
TGTCCTCAGGCCTACAGACTGCCATTGACCAGATTCGAGCTGGCAAACTCTGCCTTTCATCTACTGTGAA
GCAGGTGGTACGCAGACTAAATGAGCTGTACAAGGCCAGCGTGGTATCCTGCCAGGGCCTCAGCTTGCGA
CTTCAGCGCTTCTTTCTGGACAAACAACGGCTGCTGGACGGGATCCATGGTGTCACTGCAGAGCGGCTCA
TCCTCAGCCATGCTGTGCAAATGGTACAATCAGCTGCCCTTGATGAGATGTTCCAGCACCGAGAGGGCTG
TGTACCGAGATATCACAAAGCCCTGCTATTGCTGGAGGGGTTGCAGCACACTCTCACGGACCAGGCAGAC
ATTGAGAACATTGCCAAATGCAAGCTGTGCATTGAGAGGAGACTCTCGGCCCTGCTGAGTGGTGTCTATG
CCTGA
