>Addgene plasmid #58743 | pMRX-IP/Venus-mULK1 | addgene partial sequence | sequence record 101509 | EGFP-C 5'-CATGGTCCTGCTGGAGTTCGTG-3'
GGGATCCGGAGGATCAGGAGGGAATTCCATGGAGCCGGGCCGCGGCGGCGTCGAGACCGTGGGCAAGTTC
GAGTTCTCTCGCAAGGACCTGATTGGACACGGCGCCTTCGCGGTGGTCTTCAAGGGTCGACACCGCGAGA
AGCACGACCTGGAGGTGGCCGTCAAATGCATTAACAAGAAGAACCTTGCCAAGTCCCAAACACTGCTGGG
AAAGGAAATCAAAATCCTGAAGGAACTAAAGCACGAAAACATCGTGGCGCTGTATGACTTCCAGGAAATG
GCTAATTCTGTCTACCTGGTCATGGAGTATTGTAATGGTGGAGACCTGGCTGACTACCTGCACACTATGC
GCACACTGAGTGAAGACACTGTCAGGCTTTTCCTACAGCAGATCGCTGGCGCCATGCGGCTGCTGCACAG
CAAGGGCATCATCCACCGGGACCTGAAGCCCCAGAACATCCTGCTGTCCAACCCTGGGGGCCGCCGGGCC
AACCCCAGCAACATCCGAGTCAAGATTGCTGACTTTGGATTCGCTCGG
