>Addgene plasmid #58743 | pMRX-IP/Venus-mULK1 | addgene partial sequence | sequence record 101511 | pCDH-rev 5'-GCATTCCTTTGGCGAGAG-3'
GTGAAGCAGGTGGTACGCAGACTAAATGAGCTGTACAAGGCCAGCGTGGTATCCTGCCAGGGCCTCAGCT
TGCGACTTCAGCGCTTCTTTCTGGACAAACAACGGCTGCTGGACGGGATCCATGGTGTCACTGCAGAGCG
GCTCATCCTCAGCCATGCTGTGCAAATGGTACAATCAGCTGCCCTTGATGAGATGTTCCAGCACCGAGAG
GGCTGTGTACCGAGATATCACAAAGCCCTGCTATTGCTGGAGGGGTTGCAGCACACTCTCACGGACCAGG
CAGACATTGAGAACATTGCCAAATGCAAGCTGTGCATTGAGAGGAGACTCTCGGCCCTGCTGAGTGGTGT
CTATGCCTGAGAATTCAGGCGGCCGCTACGTAAATTCCGCCCCCCCCCCTAACGTTACTGGCCGAAGCCG
CTTGGAATAAGGCCGGTGTGCGTTTGTCTATATGTTATTTTCCACCATATTGCCGTCTTTTGGCAATGTG
AGGGCCCGGAAACCTGG
