[The description below was written by a language model from this plasmid's Addgene catalogue record.]
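Description:
pMRX-IP/Venus-mULK1 is a retroviral expression vector for producing a fluorescently tagged mouse ULK1 protein in mammalian cells. It is built on the pMRXIP Venus-Ci2 backbone (about 6.6 kb without insert), which the record notes is derived from the pMX family of retroviral vectors. The plasmid is maintained in bacteria as a high-copy, ampicillin-selected construct, and it carries a puromycin marker for selecting transduced mammalian cells. The "IP" in the name is consistent with an IRES-puromycin arrangement, but no feature table is provided, so the exact promoter, the packaging elements and the way the puromycin gene is linked to the insert are not stated in the record.

The insert is the roughly 3.2 kb coding sequence of mouse Ulk1, a serine/threonine protein kinase structurally related to C. elegans UNC-51 and a core component of the autophagy initiation machinery. It was cloned into an EcoRI site, which is retained on both sides of the insert, downstream of a Venus coding sequence already present on the backbone, giving a fusion protein with the yellow fluorescent Venus tag at the N terminus of ULK1. As a retroviral vector, the construct is intended to be packaged into virus particles that integrate the cassette into target cells, allowing stable Venus-ULK1 lines to be established under puromycin selection. The associated study concerned the temporal order in which mammalian ATG proteins are recruited to the autophagosome formation site, so the typical use is live-cell fluorescence imaging of ULK1 localisation and dynamics during autophagy.
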