Addgene plasmid #58743: pMRX-IP/Venus-mULK1
Purpose: Expresses Venus-mULK1 in mammalian cells
Depositing lab: Noboru Mizushima. Depositing organization: The University of Tokyo. Publication: Temporal analysis of recruitment of mammalian ATG proteins to the autophagosome formation site. Koyama-Honda I, Itakura E, Fujiwara TK, Mizushima N. Autophagy. 2013 Oct;9(10):1491-9. doi: 10.4161/auto.25529. Epub 2013 Jul 10. PubMed 23884233.
Backbone
  Vector backbone: pMRXIP Venus-Ci2
  Backbone manufacturer: Dr.Shoji Yamaoka of Tokyo Medical and Dental University
  Backbone size w/o insert (bp): 6600
  Vector type: Retroviral
  Selectable markers: Puromycin
Growth in bacteria
  Bacterial resistance: Ampicillin, 100 μg/mL
  Growth temperature: 37°C
  Growth strain: Stbl3
  Copy number: High Copy
Gene/Insert
  Gene/Insert name: a novel protein kinase structurally related to C. elegans UNC-51 (alt name: ULK1)
  Species: M. musculus (mouse)
  Insert size (bp): 3156
  GenBank ID: AF053756
  Entrez Gene: Ulk1 (a.k.a. AU041434, Unc51.1, mKIAA0722)
  Tag / fusion protein: Venus (N terminal on backbone)
  Cloning method: Restriction Enzyme; 5′ cloning site EcoRI (not destroyed); 3′ cloning site EcoRI (not destroyed)
  Sequencing primers: 5′ CGACCACTACCAGCAGAACA; 3′ AAAAGACGGCAATATGGTGG
Resource information
  A portion of this plasmid was derived from a plasmid made by: It has the pMX backbone
Terms and licenses: Academic/Nonprofit Terms; Industry Terms: Not Available to Industry
How to cite: pMRX-IP/Venus-mULK1 was a gift from Noboru Mizushima (Addgene plasmid # 58743 ; http://n2t.net/addgene:58743 ; RRID:Addgene_58743)
